Addgene plasmid #34206: KHBD00044
Depositing lab: Bart Deplancke. Depositing organization: Swiss Federal Institute of Technology (EPFL). Publication: Automated protein-DNA interaction screening of Drosophila regulatory elements. Korneel Hens, Jean-Daniel Feuz, Alina Isakova, Antonina Lagovitina, Andreas Massouras, Julien Bryois, Patrick Callaerts, Susan E. Celniker, Bart Deplancke. Nat Methods. 2011 Oct 30;8(12):1065-70. 10.1038/nmeth.1763 PubMed 22037703.
Backbone
  Vector backbone: pDONR221
  Backbone manufacturer: Invitrogen
  Backbone size w/o insert (bp): 2536
  Vector type: Gateway Donor Vector
Growth in bacteria
  Bacterial resistance: Kanamycin, 50 μg/mL
  Growth temperature: 37°C
  Growth strain: DH5alpha
  Copy number: High Copy
Gene/Insert
  Gene/Insert name: CG17117 (alt names: FBgn0001235; hth; homothorax)
  Species: D. melanogaster (fly)
  Insert size (bp): 798
  Entrez Gene: hth (a.k.a. Dmel_CG17117, 1323/07, 1422/04, CG17117, Dm-HTH, Dmel\CG17117, HTH, Hth, MEIS1, Meis1, P53, anon-EST:Liang-2.13, clone 2.13, dtl, hth1, hth2, l(3)05745, l(3)86Ca)
  Cloning method: Gateway Cloning
  Sequencing primers: 5′ M13F; 3′ M13R
Terms and licenses: Academic/Nonprofit Terms; Industry Terms: Not Available to Industry
Depositor comments: Please note that the ORFs in this collection were cloned open-ended (without a stop codon).
How to cite: KHBD00044 was a gift from Bart Deplancke (Addgene plasmid # 34206 ; http://n2t.net/addgene:34206 ; RRID:Addgene_34206)
