[The description below was written by a language model from this plasmid's Addgene catalogue record.]
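Description:
KHBD00044 is a Gateway entry-type clone built in the pDONR221 donor vector backbone (Invitrogen), carrying a Drosophila melanogaster open reading frame for homothorax (hth, CG17117, FBgn0001235). The plasmid is maintained in E. coli as a high-copy construct under kanamycin selection. The backbone without insert is recorded as about 2.5 kb, and the insert as 798 bp. No feature table is provided, so the precise positions of the recombination sites, origin and resistance cassette cannot be described from the record. In general, cloning into pDONR221 by a BP recombination reaction replaces the donor cassette with the gene of interest and leaves it flanked by attL sites. M13 forward and reverse priming sites on either side of the insert are listed for sequence verification.

The vector carries no promoter intended to express the insert, and the record lists none, so the plasmid serves as a shuttle source of the coding sequence rather than an expression construct. The depositor notes that ORFs in this collection were cloned open-ended, without a stop codon. After LR recombination into a destination vector, the hth coding sequence can therefore be read through into a C-terminal fusion partner such as a tag or a functional domain. Homothorax is a homeodomain-family transcription factor, the fly counterpart of Meis1. The record does not say which isoform or portion of the gene the 798 bp insert represents. The clone belongs to a collection associated with automated screening of protein–DNA interactions at Drosophila regulatory elements, where such entry clones supply transcription factor ORFs for transfer into assay-specific vectors.
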