>Addgene plasmid #34206 | KHBD00044 | depositor partial sequence | sequence record 40773 | KHBD00044 sequence 798 bps
ATGGCTCAGCCCAGGTATGACGATGGCCTACACGGCTACGGCATGGACTCCGGAGCCGCAGCAGCGGCCA
TGTACGATCCACACGCCGGTCACCGGCCGCCCGGACTGCAGGGCCTCCCCTCGCACCACTCTCCGCACAT
GACGCACGCAGCGGCGGCGGCGGCCACAGTGGGCATGCACGGCTACCATTCGGGGGCCGGGGGTCATGGA
ACACCTAGTCATGTATCGCCGGTCGGTAATCACCTAATGGGCGCAATACCCGAAGTACACAAACGTGATA
AGGATGCGATTTATGAACATCCGCTATTCCCGCTTTTGGCGCTGATCTTTGAGAAGTGCGAATTGGCCAC
ATGTACGCCAAGGGAGCCCGGTGTGCAAGGTGGCGATGTCTGTTCGTCGGAATCGTTCAACGAGGATATT
GCAATGTTCAGTAAACAGATAAGATCACAGAAACCCTATTATACCGCAGATCCCGAAGTCGACTCACTGA
TGGTGCAAGCAATACAAGTACTTCGGTTTCACCTTTTAGAATTAGAAAAAGTACACGAGTTATGCGATAA
CTTCTGTCATCGGTATATATCGTGTTTAAAGGGTAAAATGCCAATAGATTTAGTGATCGACGAACGGGAC
ACCACCAAACCACCGGAGTTGGGATCGGCGAACGGAGAAGGGCGCAGCAACGCCGACTCCACATCGCACA
CCGATGGAGCTAGTACACCAGACGTTGTGAGTACCCCCTTCGCGGGAGCACATGGTCCTATATTGGCGAG
CTACAATGCGGTGGTGCACCCATGTTCG
