>Addgene plasmid #34206 | KHBD00044 | addgene partial sequence | sequence record 41714 | M13-Rev 5'-CAGGAAACAGCTATGACC-3'
ATTTTATTTTGACTGATAGTGACCTGTTCGTTGCAACAAATTGATAAGCAATGCTTTCTTATAATGCCAA
CTTTGTACAAGAAAGTTGGCAACGAACATGGGTGCACCACCGCATTGTAGCTCGCCAATATAGGACCATG
TGCTCCCGCGAAGGGGGTACTCACAACGTCTGGTGTACTAGCTCCATCGGTGTGCGATGTGGAGTCGGCG
TTGCTGCGCCCTTCTCCGTTCGCCGATCCCAACTCCGGTGGTTTGGTGGTGTCCCGTTCGTCGATCACTA
AATCTATTGGCATTTTACCCTTTAAACACGATATATACCGATGACAGAAGTTATCGCATAACTCGTGTAC
TTTTTCTAATTCTAAAAGGTGAAACCGAAGTACTTGTATTGCTTGCACCATCAGTGAGTCGACTTCGGGA
TCTGCGGTATAATAGGGTTTCTGTGATCTTATCTGTTTACTGAACATTGCAATATCCTCGTTGAACGATT
CCGACGAACAGACATCGCCACCTTGCACACCGGGCTCCCTTGGCGTACATGTGGCCAATTCGCACTTCTC
AAAGATCAGCGCCAAAAGCGGGAATAGCGGATGTTCATAAATCGCATCCTTATCACGTTTGTGTACTTCG
GGTATTGCGCCCATTAGGTGATTACCGACCGGCGATACATGACTAGGTGTTCCATGACCCCCGGCCCCCG
AATGGTAGCCGTGCATGCCCACTGTGGCCGCCGCCGCCGCTGCGTGCGTCATGTGCGGAG
